>Addgene plasmid #82036 | pICE-HA-MRE11-H63D | depositor full sequence | sequence record 155389 | Full plasmid sequence
AAGCTTGCGGCCGCCGCCACCATGTACCCCTACGATGTGCCTGACTACGCCACCGGTATGAGTACTGCAG
ATGCACTTGATGATGAAAACACATTTAAAATATTAGTTGCAACAGATATTCATCTTGGATTTATGGAGAA
AGATGCAGTCAGAGGAAATGATACGTTTGTAACACTCGATGAAATTTTAAGACTTGCCCAGGAAAATGAA
GTGGATTTTATTTTGTTAGGTGGTGATCTTTTTGACGAAAATAAGCCCTCAAGGAAAACATTACATACCT
GCCTCGAGTTATTAAGAAAATATTGTATGGGTGATCGGCCTGTCCAGTTTGAAATTCTCAGTGATCAGTC
AGTCAACTTTGGTTTTAGTAAGTTTCCATGGGTGAACTATCAAGATGGCAACCTCAACATTTCAATTCCA
GTGTTTAGTATTCATGGCAATCATGACGATCCCACAGGGGCAGATGCACTTTGTGCCTTGGACATTTTAA
GTTGTGCTGGATTTGTAAATCACTTTGGACGTTCAATGTCTGTGGAGAAGATAGACATTAGTCCGGTTTT
GCTTCAAAAAGGAAGCACAAAGATTGCGCTATATGGTTTAGGATCCATTCCAGATGAAAGGCTCTATCGA
ATGTTTGTCAATAAAAAAGTAACAATGTTGAGACCAAAGGAAGATGAGAACTCTTGGTTTAACTTATTTG
TGATTCATCAGAACAGGAGTAAACATGGAAGTACTAACTTCATTCCAGAACAATTTTTGGATGACTTCAT
TGATCTTGTTATCTGGGGCCATGAACATGAGTGTAAAATAGCTCCAACCAAAAATGAACAACAGCTGTTT
TATATCTCACAACCTGGAAGCTCAGTGGTTACTTCTCTTTCCCCAGGAGAAGCTGTAAAGAAACATGTTG
GTTTGCTGCGTATTAAAGGGAGGAAGATGAATATGCATAAAATTCCTCTTCACACAGTGCGGCAGTTTTT
CATGGAGGATATTGTTCTAGCTAATCATCCAGACATTTTTAACCCAGATAATCCTAAAGTAACCCAAGCC
ATACAAAGCTTCTGTTTGGAGAAGATTGAAGAAATGCTTGAAAATGCTGAACGGGAACGTCTGGGTAATT
CTCACCAGCCAGAGAAGCCTCTTGTACGACTGCGAGTGGACTATAGTGGAGGTTTTGAACCTTTCAGTGT
TCTTCGCTTTAGCCAGAAATTTGTGGATCGGGTAGCTAATCCAAAAGACATTATCCATTTTTTCAGGCAT
AGAGAACAAAAGGAAAAAACAGGAGAAGAGATCAACTTTGGGAAACTTATCACAAAGCCTTCAGAAGGAA
CAACTTTAAGGGTAGAAGATCTTGTAAAACAGTACTTTCAAACCGCAGAGAAGAATGTGCAGCTCTCACT
GCTAACAGAAAGAGGGATGGGTGAAGCAGTACAAGAATTTGTGGACAAGGAGGAGAAAGATGCCATTGAG
GAATTAGTGAAATACCAGTTGGAAAAAACACAGCGATTTCTTAAAGAACGTCACATTGATGCCCTCGAAG
ACAAAATCGATGAGGAGGTACGTCGTTTCAGAGAAACCAGACAAAAAAATACTAATGAAGAAGATGATGA
AGTCCGTGAGGCTATGACCAGGGCCAGAGCACTCAGATCTCAGTCAGAGGAGTCTGCTTCTGCCTTTAGT
GCTGATGACCTTATGAGTATAGATTTAGCAGAACAGATGGCTAATGACTCTGATGATAGCATCTCAGCAG
CAACCAACAAAGGAAGAGGCCGAGGAAGAGGTCGAAGAGGTGGAAGAGGGCAGAATTCAGCATCGAGAGG
AGGGTCTCAAAGAGGAAGAGCAGACACTGGTCTGGAGACTTCTACCCGTAGCAGGAACTCAAAGACTGCT
GTGTCAGCATCTAGAAATATGTCTATTATAGATGCCTTTAAATCTACAAGACAGCAGCCTTCCCGAAATG
TCACTACTAAGAATTATTCAGAGGTGATTGAGGTAGATGAATCAGATGTGGAAGAAGACATTTTTCCTAC
CACTTCAAAGACAGATCAAAGGTGGTCCAGCACATCATCCAGCAAAATCATGTCCCAGAGTCAAGTATCG
AAAGGGGTTGATTTTGAATCAAGTGAGGATGATGATGATGATCCTTTTATGAACACTAGTTCTTTAAGAA
GAAATAGAAGATAAGGTACCCTCGAGACGCGTCTGCAGTCTAGATAAACCCGCTGATCAGCCTCGACTGT
GCCTTCTAGTTGCCAGCCATCTGTTGTTTGCCCCTCCCCCGTGCCTTCCTTGACCCTGGAAGGTGCCACT
CCCACTGTCCTTTCCTAATAAAATGAGGAAATTGCATCGCATTGTCTGAGTAGGTGTCATTCTATTCTGG
GGGGTGGGGTGGGGCAGGACAGCAAGGGGGAGGATTGGGAAGACAATAGCAGGCATGCTGGGGATGCGGT
GGGCTCTATGGCTTCTGAGGCGGAAAGAACCAGCTGGGGCTCTAGGGGGTATCCCC
[124 nt withheld, positions 2507-2630]
C
[91 nt withheld, positions 2632-2722]
A
[49 nt withheld, positions 2724-2772]
CCTTTGACGTTGGAGTCCACGTTCTTT
[37 nt withheld, positions 2800-2836]
ACCCTATCTCGGTCTATTCTTTTGATTTATAAGGGATTTTGCCGATTTCGGCCTATTGGTTAAAAAATGA
GCTGATTTAACAAAAATTTAACGCGAATTAATTCTGTGGAATGTGTGTCAGTTAGGGTGTGGAAAGTCCC
CAGGCTCCCCAGCAGGCAGAAGTATGCAAAGCATGCATCTCAATTAGTCAGCAACCAGGTGTGGAAAGTC
CCCAGGCTCCCCAGCAGGCAGAAGTATGCAAAGCATGCATCTCAATTAGTCAGCAACCATAGTCCCGCCC
CTAACTCCGCCCATCCCGCCCCTAACTCCGCCCAGTTCCGCCCATTCTCCGCCCCATGGCTGACTAATTT
TTTTTATTTATGCAGAGGCCGAGGCCGCCTCTGCCTCTGAGCTATTCCAGAAGTAGTGAGGAGGCTTTTT
TGGAGGCCTAGGCTTTTGCAAAAAGCTCCCGGGAGCTTGTATATCCATTTTCGGATCTGATCAGCACGTG
ACCATGACCGAGTACAAGCCCACGGTGCGCCTCGCCACCCGCGACGACGTCCCCAGGGCCGTACGCACCC
TCGCCGCCGCGTTCGCCGACTACCCCGCCACGCGCCACACCGTCGATCCGGACCGCCACATCGAGCGGGT
CACCGAGCTGCAAGAACTCTTCCTCACGCGCGTCGGGCTCGACATCGGCAAGGTGTGGGTCGCGGACGAC
GGCGCCGCGGTGGCGGTCTGGACCACGCCGGAGAGCGTCGAAGCGGGGGCGGTGTTCGCCGAGATCGGCC
CGCGCATGGCCGAGTTGAGCGGTTCCCGGCTGGCCGCGCAGCAACAGATGGAAGGCCTCCTGGCGCCGCA
CCGGCCCAAGGAGCCCGCGTGGTTCCTGGCCACCGTCGGCGTCTCGCCCGACCACCAGGGCAAGGGTCTG
GGCAGCGCCGTCGTGCTCCCCGGAGTGGAGGCGGCCGAGCGCGCCGGGGTGCCCGCCTTCCTGGAGACCT
CCGCGCCCCGCAACCTCCCCTTCTACGAGCGGCTCGGCTTCACCGTCACCGCCGACGTCGAGGTGCCCGA
AGGACCGCGCACCTGGTGCATGACCCGCAAGCCCGGTGCCTGACACGTGCTACGAGATTTCGATTCCACC
GCCGCCTTCTATGAAAGGTTGGGCTTCGGAATCGTTTTCCGGGACGCCGGCTGGATGATCCTCCAGCGCG
GGGATCTCATGCTGGAGTTCTTCGCCCACCCCAACTTGTTTATTGCAGCTTATAATGGTTACAAATAAAG
CAATAGCATCACAAATTTCACAAATAAAGCATTTTTTTCACTGCATTCTAGTTGTGGTTTGTCCAAACTC
ATCAATGTATCTTATCATGTCTGGCTAGCCGTCGACCTCTAGCTAGAGCTTGGCGTAATCATGGTCATAG
CTGTTTCCTGTGTGAAATTGTTATCCGCTCACAATTCCACACAACATACGAGCCGGAAGCATAAAGTGTA
AAGCCTGGGGTGCCTAATGAGTGAGCTAACTCACATTAATTGCGTTGCGCTCACTGCCCGCTTTCCAGTC
GGGAAACCTGTCGTGCCAGCTGCATTAATGAATCGGCCAACGCGCGGGGAGAGGCGGTTTGCGTATTGGG
CGCTCTTCCGCTTCCTCGCTCACTGACTCGCTGCGCTCGGTCGTTCGGCTGCGGCGAGCGGTATCAGCTC
ACTCAAAGGCGGTAATACGGTTATCCACAGAATCAGGGGATAACGCAGGAAAGAACATGTGAGCAAAAGG
CCAGCAAAAGGCCAGGAACCGTAAAAAGGCCGCGTTGCTGGCGTTTTTCCATAGGCTCCGCCCCCCTGAC
GAGCATCACAAAAATCGACGCTCAAGTCAGAGGTGGCGAAACCCGACAGGACTATAAAGATACCAGGCGT
TTCCCCCTGGAAGCTCCCTCGTGCGCTCTCCTGTTCCGACCCTGCCGCTTACCGGATACCTGTCCGCCTT
TCTCCCTTCGGGAAGCGTGGCGCTTTCTCATAGCTCACGCTGTAGGTATCTCAGTTCGGTGTAGGTCGTT
CGCTCCAAGCTGGGCTGTGTGCACGAACCCCCCGTTCAGCCCGACCGCTGCGCCTTATCCGGTAACTATC
GTCTTGAGTCCAACCCGGTAAGACACGACTTATCGCCACTGGCAGCAGCCACTGGTAACAGGATTAGCAG
AGCGAGGTATGTAGGCGGTGCTACAGAGTTCTTGAAGTGGTGGCCTAACTACGGCTACACTAGAAGAACA
GTATTTGGTATCTGCGCTCTGCTGAAGCCAGTTACCTTCGGAAAAAGAGTTGGTAGCTCTTGATCCGGCA
AACAAACCACCGCTGGTAGCGGTTTTTTTGTTTGCAAGCAGCAGATTACGCGCAGAAAAAAAGGATCTCA
AGAAGATCCTTTGATCTTTTCTACGGGGTCTGACGCTCAGTGGAACGAAAACTCACGTTAAGGGATTTTG
GTCATGAGATTATCAAAAAGGATCTTCACCTAGATCCTTTTAAATTAAAAATGAAGTTTTAAATCAATCT
AAAGTATATATGAGTAAACTTGGTCTGACAGTTACCAATGCTTAATCAGTGAGGCACCTATCTCAGCGAT
CTGTCTATTTCGTTCATCCATAGTTGCCTGACTCCCCGTCGTGTAGATAACTACGATACGGGAGGGCTTA
CCATCTGGCCCCAGTGCTGCAATGATACCGCGAGACCCACGCTCACCGGCTCCAGATTTATCAGCAATAA
ACCAGCCAGCCGGAAGGGCCGAGCGCAGAAGTGGTCCTGCAACTTTATCCGCCTCCATCCAGTCTATTAA
TTGTTGCCGGGAAGCTAGAGTAAGTAGTTCGCCAGTTAATAGTTTGCGCAACGTTGTTGCCATTGCTACA
GGCATCGTGGTGTCACGCTCGTCGTTTGGTATGGCTTCATTCAGCTCCGGTTCCCAACGATCAAGGCGAG
TTACATGATCCCCCATGTTGTGCAAAAAAGCGGTTAGCTCCTTCGGTCCTCCGATCGTTGTCAGAAGTAA
GTTGGCCGCAGTGTTATCACTCATGGTTATGGCAGCACTGCATAATTCTCTTACTGTCATGCCATCCGTA
AGATGCTTTTCTGTGACTGGTGAGTACTCAACCAAGTCATTCTGAGAATAGTGTATGCGGCGACCGAGTT
GCTCTTGCCCGGCGTCAATACGGGATAATACCGCGCCACATAGCAGAACTTTAAAAGTGCTCATCATTGG
AAAACGTTCTTCGGGGCGAAAACTCTCAAGGATCTTACCGCTGTTGAGATCCAGTTCGATGTAACCCACT
CGTGCACCCAACTGATCTTCAGCATCTTTTACTTTCACCAGCGTTTCTGGGTGAGCAAAAACAGGAAGGC
AAAATGCCGCAAAAAAGGGAATAAGGGCGACACGGAAATGTTGAATACTCATACTCTTCCTTTTTCAATA
TTATTGAAGCATTTATCAGGGTTATTGTCTCATGAGCGGATACATATTTGAATGTATTTAGAAAAATAAA
CAAATAGGGGTTCCGCGCACATTTCCCCGAAAAGTGCCACCTGACGTCGACGGATCGGGAGATCCTGTAC
GGGCCAGATATCCGCGTTGACATTGATTATTGACTAGTTATTAATAGTAATCAATTACGGGGTCATTAGT
TCATAGCCCATATATGGAGTTCCGCGTTACATAACTTACGGTAAATGGCCCGCCTGGCTGACCGCCCAAC
GACCCCCGCCCATTGACGTCAATAATGACGTATGTTCCCATAGTAACGCCAATAGGGACTTTCCATTGAC
GTCAATGGGTGGAGTATTTACGGTAAACTGCCCACTTGGCAGTACATCAAGTGTATCATATGCCAAGTAC
GCCCCCTATTGACGTCAATGACGGTAAATGGCCCGCCTGGCATTATGCCCAGTACATGACCTTATGGGAC
TTTCCTACTTGGCAGTACATCTACGTATTAGTCATCGCTATTACCATGGTGATGCGGTTTTGGCAGTACA
TCAATGGGCGTGGATAGCGGTTTGACTCACGGGGATTTCCAAGTCTCCACCCCATTGACGTCAATGGGAG
TTTGTTTTGGCACCAAAATCAACGGGACTTTCCAAAATGTCGTAACAACTCCGCCCCATTGACGCAAATG
GGCGGTAGGCGTGTACGGTGGGAGGTCTATATAAGCAGAGCTCTCCCTATCAGTGATAGAGATCTCCCTA
TCAGTGATAGAGATCGTCGACGAGCTCGTTTAGTGAACCGTCAGATCGCCTGGAGACGCCATCCACGCTG
TTTTGACCTCCATAGAAGACACCGGGACCGATCCAGCCTCCGGC
Features (pLannotate 1.2.2; 20 found; start..end, strand, type, name):
     58..2181    +  CDS            MRE11: MRE11_HUMAN - Also known as HNGS1, MRE11A. Experimental evidence at protein level: Swiss-Prot protein existence level 1. Component of the MRN complex, which plays a central role in double-strand break (DSB) repair, DNA recombination, maintenance of telomere integrity and meiosis (PubMed:9651580, PubMed:9590181, PubMed:9705271, PubMed:11741547, PubMed:29670289). The complex possesses single-strand endonuclease activity and double-strand- specific 3'-5' exonuclease activity, which are provided by MRE11 (PubMed:9651580, PubMed:9590181, PubMed:9705271, PubMed:11741547, PubMed:29670289). RAD50 may
   2237..2461    +  polyA_signal   bGH poly(A) signal: bovine growth hormone polyadenylation signal
   2465..2486    +  promoter       SV40 promoter (fragment): SV40 enhancer and early promoter
   2507..2935    +  rep_origin     f1 ori (sequence partly withheld): f1 bacteriophage origin of replication; arrow indicates direction of (+) strand synthesis
   2949..3278    +  promoter       SV40 promoter: SV40 enhancer and early promoter
   3330..3929    +  CDS            PuroR: puromycin N-acetyltransferase; pac from Streptomyces alboniger; confers resistance to puromycin
   3939..4064    +  CDS            ble (fragment): BLE_KLEPN - Experimental evidence at protein level: Swiss-Prot protein existence level 1. Binding protein with a strong affinity to the bleomycin family of antibiotics. Binds to CL990; an antimitotic-antibiotic compound. From Klebsiella pneumoniae.
   4059..4180    +  polyA_signal   SV40 poly(A) signal: SV40 polyadenylation signal
   4254..4270    -  protein_bind   lac operator: The lac repressor binds to the lac operator to inhibit transcription in E. coli. This inhibition can be relieved by adding lactose or isopropyl-β-D-thiogalactopyranoside (IPTG). lac repressor encoded by lacI
   4278..4308    -  promoter       lac promoter: promoter for the E. coli lac operon
   4323..4344    -  protein_bind   CAP binding site: CAP binding activates transcription in the presence of cAMP. E. coli catabolite activator protein
   4357..4449    -  CDS            lacI (fragment): lac repressor; lacI; The lac repressor binds to the lac operator to inhibit transcription in E. coli. This inhibition can be relieved by adding lactose or isopropyl-β-D-thiogalactopyranoside (IPTG).
   4632..5217    -  rep_origin     ori: high-copy-number ColE1/pMB1/pBR322/pUC origin of replication
   5388..6248    -  CDS            AmpR: β-lactamase; bla; confers resistance to ampicillin, carbenicillin, and related antibiotics
   6249..6353    -  promoter       AmpR promoter: bla
   6425..6804    +  enhancer       CMV enhancer: human cytomegalovirus immediate early enhancer
   6805..7008    +  promoter       CMV promoter: human cytomegalovirus (CMV) immediate early promoter
   7010..7029    +  promoter       PLtetO-1 promoter (fragment): modified phage lambda PL promoter with tet operator sites (Lutz and Bujard, 1997)
   7031..7050    +  promoter       PLtetO-1 promoter (fragment): modified phage lambda PL promoter with tet operator sites (Lutz and Bujard, 1997)
   7058..7091    +  promoter       TRE3GV promoter (fragment): 3rd-generation Tet-responsive promoter that can be activated by binding of Tet-On® 3G, optimized for retroviral and lentiviral vectors
