[The description below was written by a language model from this plasmid's Addgene catalogue record and pLannotate feature annotations shown in this document.]
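Description:
pICE-HA-MRE11-H63D is a 7,150 bp mammalian expression plasmid built on the synthetic pICE backbone, modified to carry an N-terminal HA tag and cloning sites. It is maintained in E. coli through a high-copy ColE1/pUC-type origin and an ampicillin resistance gene (β-lactamase with its own promoter). An f1 phage origin is also present. For selection in mammalian cells, an SV40 enhancer/early promoter drives puromycin N-acetyltransferase, terminated by an SV40 polyadenylation signal. A short bleomycin-resistance fragment annotated just downstream of PuroR, along with lac promoter/operator and lacI fragments, look like non-functional remnants of earlier vector construction.

The payload is the human MRE11 (MRE11A) coding sequence, about 2.1 kb, inserted between AgeI and KpnI sites and derived in part from an I.M.A.G.E. cDNA clone. It carries the H63D substitution, which the depositors describe as an exonuclease-dead mutant. They also note that the associated publication originally mislabelled this mutant as H63N. MRE11 is the nuclease subunit of the MRN complex that acts in DNA double-strand break repair. Expression is driven by a CMV-tet promoter: the CMV enhancer and immediate early promoter are followed by short tet operator-containing segments, which the annotation software detects as PLtetO-1 and TRE3GV fragments. A bovine growth hormone polyadenylation signal terminates the transcript. The HA tag is not annotated separately in the feature table.

In ordinary cells the promoter is constitutive. In T-REx cells, which express the Tet repressor, transcription is blocked until doxycycline is added, giving inducible expression. The plasmid suits stable or transient expression of HA-tagged mutant MRE11 to study the role of its exonuclease activity in break processing.
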