Addgene plasmid #82036: pICE-HA-MRE11-H63D
Purpose: Plasmid for constitutive or doxycycline-inducible expression of H63D exonuclease-dead mutant of human MRE11. Confers resistance to puromycin. Use T-REx cells for doxycycline-inducible expression.
Depositing lab: Sébastien Britton & Patrick Calsou. Depositing organization: CNRS, Delegation Midi Pyrenees. Publication: Coordinated nuclease activities counteract Ku at single-ended DNA double-strand breaks. Chanut P, Britton S, Coates J, Jackson SP, Calsou P. Nat Commun. 2016 Sep 19;7:12889. doi: 10.1038/ncomms12889. PubMed 27641979.
Backbone
  Vector backbone: pICE
  Backbone manufacturer: Synthetic - Addgene Plasmid #46960
  Backbone size w/o insert (bp): 5023
  Total vector size (bp): 7150
  Modifications to backbone: HA Tag and cloning sites
  Vector type: Mammalian Expression
  Selectable markers: Puromycin
Growth in bacteria
  Bacterial resistance: Ampicillin, 100 μg/mL
  Growth temperature: 37°C
  Growth strain: DH5alpha
  Copy number: High Copy
Gene/Insert
  Gene/Insert name: MRE11 (alt name: MRE11A)
  Species: H. sapiens (human)
  Insert size (bp): 2127
  Mutation: Exonuclease-dead mutant: H63D MRE11
  Entrez Gene: MRE11 (a.k.a. ATLD, HNGS1, MRE11A, MRE11B)
  Promoter: CMV-tet
  Tag / fusion protein: HA (N terminal on backbone)
  Cloning method: Restriction Enzyme; 5′ cloning site AgeI (not destroyed); 3′ cloning site KpnI (not destroyed)
  Sequencing primers: 5′ CMV-F; 3′ BGH-R
Resource information
  A portion of this plasmid was derived from a plasmid made by: I.M.A.G.E. clone #5181691
Terms and licenses: Academic/Nonprofit Terms; Industry Terms: Not Available to Industry
Depositor comments: Important note: this mutant was originally incorrectly described as MRE11-H63N in the associated publication. A corrigendum is upcoming.
How to cite: pICE-HA-MRE11-H63D was a gift from Sébastien Britton & Patrick Calsou (Addgene plasmid # 82036 ; http://n2t.net/addgene:82036 ; RRID:Addgene_82036)
