>Addgene plasmid #82036 | pICE-HA-MRE11-H63D | addgene partial sequence | sequence record 158069 | CMV-F 5'-CGCAAATGGGCGGTAGGCGTG-3'
AGCAGAGCTCTCCCTATCAGTGATAGAGATCTCCCTATCAGTGATAGAGATCGTCGACGAGCTCGTTTAG
TGAACCGTCAGATCGCCTGGAGACGCCATCCACGCTGTTTTGACCTCCATAGAAGACACCGGGACCGATC
CAGCCTCCGGCAAGCTTGCGGCCGCCGCCACCATGTACCCCTACGATGTGCCTGACTACGCCACCGGTAT
GAGTACTGCAGATGCACTTGATGATGAAAACACATTTAAAATATTAGTTGCAACAGATATTCATCTTGGA
TTTATGGAGAAAGATGCAGTCAGAGGAAATGATACGTTTGTAACACTCGATGAAATTTTAAGACTTGCCC
AGGAAAATGAAGTGGATTTTATTTTGTTAGGTGGTGATCTTTTTGACGAAAATAAGCCCTCAAGGAAAAC
ATTACATACCTGCCTCGAGTTATTAAGAAAATATTGTATGGGTGATCGGCCTGTCCAGTTTGAAATTCTC
AGTGATCAGTCAGTCAACTTTGGTTTTAGTAAGTTTCCATGGGTGAACTATCAAGATGGCAACCTCAACA
TTTCAATTCCAGTGTTTAGTATTCATGGCAATCATGACGATCCCACAGGGGCAGATGCACTTTGTGCCTT
GGACATTTTAAGTTGTGCTGGATTTGTAAATCACTTTGGACGTTCAATGTCTGTGGAGAAGATAGACATT
AGTCCGGTTTTGCTTCAAA
