>Addgene plasmid #82036 | pICE-HA-MRE11-H63D | addgene partial sequence | sequence record 158071 | BGH-rev 5'-TAGAAGGCACAGTCGAGG-3'
ACGCGTCTCGAGGGTACCTTATCTTCTATTTCTTCTTAAAGAACTAGTGTTCATAAAAGGATCATCATCA
TCATCCTCACTTGATTCAAAATCAACCCCTTTCGATACTTGACTCTGGGACATGATTTTGCTGGATGATG
TGCTGGACCACCTTTGATCTGTCTTTGAAGTGGTAGGAAAAATGTCTTCTTCCACATCTGATTCATCTAC
CTCAATCACCTCTGAATAATTCTTAGTAGTGACATTTCGGGAAGGCTGCTGTCTTGTAGATTTAAAGGCA
TCTATAATAGACATATTTCTAGATGCTGACACAGCAGTCTTTGAGTTCCTGCTACGGGTAGAAGTCTCCA
GACCAGTGTCTGCTCTTCCTCTTTGAGACCCTCCTCTCGATGCTGAATTCTGCCCTCTTCCACCTCTTCG
ACCTCTTCCTCGGCCTCTTCCTTTGTTGGTTGCTGCTGAGATGCTATCATCAGAGTCATTAGCCATCTGT
TCTGCTAAATCTATACTCATAAGGTCATCAGCACTAAAGGCAGAAGCAGACTCCTCTGACTGAGATCTGA
GTGCTCTGGCCCTGGTCATAGCCTCACGGACTTCATCATCTTCTTCATTAGTATTTTTTTGTCTGGTTTC
TCTGAAACGACGTACCTCCTCATCGATTTTGTCTTCGAGGGCATCAATGTGACGTTCTTTAAGAAATCGC
TGTGTTTTTTCCAACTGGTATTTCACTAATTCCTCAATGGCATCTTTCTCCTCCTTGTCCACAAATTCTT
GTACTGCTTCACCCATCCCTCTTTCTGTTAGCAGTGAGAGCTGCACATTCTTCTCTGCGGTTTGAAAG
